>Addgene plasmid #242925 | pCK161.06 | addgene full sequence | sequence record 489179 | Addgene NGS Result
ACTCTTCCTTTTTCAATATTATTGAAGCATTTATCAGGGTTATTGTCTCATGAGCGGATACATATTTGAA
TGTATTTAGAAAAATAAACAAATAGGGGTTCCGCGCACATTTCCCCGAAAAGTGCCACCTGTGGCAATTC
CGACGTCTTGACAGCTAGCTCAGTCCTAGGTATAATACTAGTAGGACGCCTTTGGTAACCGCGTTTTAGA
GCTAGAAATAGCAAGTTAAAATAAGGCTAGTCCGTTATCAACTTGAAAAAGTGGCACATGAGGATCACCC
ATGTGCTTTTTTTGAAGCTTGGGCCCGAACAAAAACTCATCTCAGAAGAGGATCTGAATAGCGCCGTCGA
CCATCATCATCATCATCATTGAGTTTAAACGGTCTCCAGCTTGGCTGTTTTGGCGGATGAGAGAAGATTT
TCAGCCTGATACAGATTAAATCAGAACGCAGAAGCGGTCTGATAAAACAGAATTTGCCTGGCGGCAGTAG
CGCGGTGGTCCCACCTGACCCCATGCCGAACTCAGAAGTGAAACGCCGTAGCGCCGATGGTAGTGTGGGG
TCTCCCCATGCGAGAGTAGGGAACTGCCAGGCATCAAATAAAACGAAAGGCTCAGTCGAAAGACTGGGCC
TTTCGTTTTATCTGTTGTTTGTCGGTGAACTGGATCCTTACTCGAGTCTAGACTGCAGGCTTCCTCGCTC
ACTGACTCGCTGCGCTCGGTCGTTCGGCTGCGGCGAGCGGTATCAGCTCACTCAAAGGCGGTAATACGGT
TATCCACAGAATCAGGGGATAACGCAGGAAAGAACATGTGAGCAAAAGGCCAGCAAAAGGCCAGGAACCG
TAAAAACGCCTACGGTATCCACCGGTGCCACCTGTGGCAATTCCGACGTCGCCTACGGTATCCACCTGTG
GCAATTCCGACGTCGCCTACGGTATCCACCGGAGACCTATGGCAGCCGAAAAGTGCCACCTGTGGCAATT
CCGACGTCGCCTACGGTATCCACCGGAGACGAAAAGTGCCACCTGTGGCAATTCCGACGTCGCCTACGGT
ATCCACCGGAGACCTATGGCAGCCTCCGGCCGCCATAGGACACCTTTGGTTGCCAAGGGTGACCTATGGT
GACCATGGGCCACCACGGGCGACCTCAGGTATCCTGCGGTGTCCTGCGGTTACCAAAGGCGTCCTTTGGG
TTCCACCGGATACCTCCGGACTTGACAGCTAGCTCAGTCCTAGGGATTGTGCTAGCGAATTCATTAAAGA
GGAGAAAGGTACCATGGCGAGTAGCGAAGACGTTATCAAAGAGTTCATGCGTTTCAAAGTTCGTATGGAA
GGTTCCGTTAACGGTCACGAGTTCGAAATCGAAGGTGAAGGTGAAGGTCGTCCGTACGAAGGTACCCAGA
CCGCTAAACTGAAAGTTACCAAAGGTGGTCCGCTGCCGTTCGCTTGGGACATCCTGTCCCCGCAGTTCCA
GTACGGTTCCAAAGCTTACGTTAAACACCCGGCTGACATCCCGGACTACCTGAAACTGTCCTTCCCGGAA
GGTTTCAAATGGGAACGTGTTATGAACTTCGAAGACGGTGGTGTTGTTACCGTTACCCAGGACTCCTCCC
TGCAAGACGGTGAGTTCATCTACAAAGTTAAACTGCGTGGTACCAACTTCCCGTCCGACGGTCCGGTTAT
GCAGAAAAAAACCATGGGTTGGGAAGCTTCCACCGAACGTATGTACCCGGAAGACGGTGCTCTGAAAGGT
GAAATCAAAATGCGTCTGAAACTGAAAGACGGTGGTCACTACGACGCTGAAGTTAAAACCACCTACATGG
CTAAAAAACCGGTTCAGCTGCCGGGTGCTTACAAAACCGACATCAAACTGGACATCACCTCCCACAACGA
AGACTACACCATCGTTGAACAGTACGAACGTGCTGAAGGTCGTCACTCCACCGGTGCTTAAGGATCCAAA
CTCGAGTAAGGATCTCCAGGCATCAAATAAAACGAAAGGCTCAGTCGAAAGACTGGGCCTTTCGTTTTAT
CTGTTGTTTGTCGGTGAACGCTCTCTACTAGAGTCACACTGGCTCACCTTCGGGTGGGCCTTTCTGCGTT
TATACCTAGGGTACGGGTTTTGCTGCCCGCAAACGGGCTGTTCTGGTGTTGCTAGTTTGTTATCAGAATC
GCAGATCCGGCTTCAGCCGGTTTGCCGGCTGAAAGCGCTATTTCTTCCAGAATTGCCATGATTTTTTCCC
CACGGGAGGCGTCACTGGCTCCCGTGTTGTCGGCAGCTTTGATTCGATAAGCAGCATCGCCTGTTTCAGG
CTGTCTATGTGTGACTGTTGAGCTGTAACAAGTTGTCTCAGGTGTTCAATTTCATGTTCTAGTTGCTTTG
TTTTACTGGTTTCACCTGTTCTATTAGGTGTTACATGCTGTTCATCTGTTACATTGTCGATCTGTTCATG
GTGAACAGCTTTGAATGCACCAAAAACTCGTAAAAGCTCTGATGTATCTATCTTTTTTACACCGTTTTCA
TCTGTGCATATGGACAGTTTTCCCTTTGATATGTAACGGTGAACAGTTGTTCTACTTTTGTTTGTTAGTC
TTGATGCTTCACTGATAGATACAAGAGCCATAAGAACCTCAGATCCTTCCGTATTTAGCCAGTATGTTCT
CTAGTGTGGTTCGTTGTTTTTGCGTGAGCCATGAGAACGAACCATTGAGATCATACTTACTTTGCATGTC
ACTCAAAAATTTTGCCTCAAAACTGGTGAGCTGAATTTTTGCAGTTAAAGCATCGTGTAGTGTTTTTCTT
AGTCCGTTATGTAGGTAGGAATCTGATGTAATGGTTGTTGGTATTTTGTCACCATTCATTTTTATCTGGT
TGTTCTCAAGTTCGGTTACGAGATCCATTTGTCTATCTAGTTCAACTTGGAAAATCAACGTATCAGTCGG
GCGGCCTCGCTTATCAACCACCAATTTCATATTGCTGTAAGTGTTTAAATCTTTACTTATTGGTTTCAAA
ACCCATTGGTTAAGCCTTTTAAACTCATGGTAGTTATTTTCAAGCATTAACATGAACTTAAATTCATCAA
GGCTAATCTCTATATTTGCCTTGTGAGTTTTCTTTTGTGTTAGTTCTTTTAATAACCACTCATAAATCCT
CATAGAGTATTTGTTTTCAAAAGACTTAACATGTTCCAGATTATATTTTATGAATTTTTTTAACTGGAAA
AGATAAGGCAATATCTCTTCACTAAAAACTAATTCTAATTTTTCGCTTGAGAACTTGGCATAGTTTGTCC
ACTGGAAAATCTCAAAGCCTTTAACCAAAGGATTCCTGATTTCCACAGTTCTCGTCATCAGCTCTCTGGT
TGCTTTAGCTAATACACCATAAGCATTTTCCCTACTGATGTTCATCATCTGAGCGTATTGGTTATAAGTG
AACGATACCGTCCGTTCTTTCCTTGTAGGGTTTTCAATCGTGGGGTTGAGTAGTGCCACACAGCATAAAA
TTAGCTTGGTTTCATGCTCCGTTAAGTCATAGCGACTAATCGCTAGTTCATTTGCTTTGAAAACAACTAA
TTCAGACATACATCTCAATTGGTCTAGGTGATTTTAATCACTATACCAATTGAGATGGGCTAGTCAATGA
TAATTACTAGTCCTTTTCCCGGGTGATCTGGGTATCTGTAAATTCTGCTAGACCTTTGCTGGAAAACTTG
TAAATTCTGCTAGACCCTCTGTAAATTCCGCTAGACCTTTGTGTGTTTTTTTTGTTTATATTCAAGTGGT
TATAATTTATAGAATAAAGAAAGAATAAAAAAAGATAAAAAGAATAGATCCCAGCCCTGTGTATAACTCA
CTACTTTAGTCAGTTCCGCAGTATTACAAAAGGATGTCGCAAACGCTGTTTGCTCCTCTACAAAACAGAC
CTTAAAACCCTAAAGGCTTAAGTAGCACCCTCGCAAGCTCGGGCAAATCGCTGAATATTCCTTTTGTCTC
CGACCATCAGGCACCTGAGTCGCTGTCTTTTTCGTGACATTCAGTTCGCTGCGCTCACGGCTCTGGCAGT
GAATGGGGGTAAATGGCACTACAGGCGCCTTTTATGGATTCATGCAAGGAAACTACCCATAATACAAGAA
AAGCCCGTCACGGGCTTCTCAGGGCGTTTTATGGCGGGTCTGCTATGTGGTGCTATCTGACTTTTTGCTG
TTCAGCAGTTCCTGCCCTCTGATTTTCCAGTCTGACCACTTCGGATTATCCCGTGACAGGTCATTCAGAC
TGGCTAATGCACCCAGTAAGGCAGCGGTATCATCAACAGGCTTACCCGTCTTACTGTCCCTAGTGCTTGG
ATTCTCACCAATAAAAAACGCCCGGCGGCAACCGAGCGTTCTGAACAAATCCAGATGGAGTTCTGAGGTC
ATTACTGGATCTATCAACAGGAGTCCAAGCGAGCTCGTAAACTTGGTCTGACAGTTACCAATGCTTAATC
AGTGAGGCACCTATCTCAGCGATCTGTCTATTTCGTTCATCCATAGTTGCCTGACTCCCCGTCGTGTAGA
TAACTACGATACGGGAGGGCTTACCATCTGGCCCCAGTGCTGCAATGATACCGCGAGACCCACGCTCACC
GGCTCCAGATTTATCAGCAATAAACCAGCCAGCCGGAAGGGCCGAGCGCAGAAGTGGTCCTGCAACTTTA
TCCGCCTCCATCCAGTCTATTAATTGTTGCCGGGAAGCTAGAGTAAGTAGTTCGCCAGTTAATAGTTTGC
GCAACGTTGTTGCCATTGCTACAGGCATCGTGGTGTCACGCTCGTCGTTTGGTATGGCTTCATTCAGCTC
CGGTTCCCAACGATCAAGGCGAGTTACATGATCCCCCATGTTGTGCAAAAAAGCGGTTAGCTCCTTCGGT
CCTCCGATCGTTGTCAGAAGTAAGTTGGCCGCAGTGTTATCACTCATGGTTATGGCAGCACTGCATAATT
CTCTTACTGTCATGCCATCCGTAAGATGCTTTTCTGTGACTGGTGAGTACTCAACCAAGTCATTCTGAGA
ATAGTGTATGCGGCGACCGAGTTGCTCTTGCCCGGCGTCAATACGGGATAATACCGCGCCACATAGCAGA
ACTTTAAAAGTGCTCATCATTGGAAAACGTTCTTCGGGGCGAAAACTCTCAAGGATCTTACCGCTGTTGA
GATCCAGTTCGATGTAACCCACTCGTGCACCCAACTGATCTTCAGCATCTTTTACTTTCACCAGCGTTTC
TGGGTGAGCAAAAACAGGAAGGCAAAATGCCGCAAAAAAGGGAATAAGGGCGACACGGAAATGTTGAATA
CTCAT
Features (pLannotate 1.2.2; 16 found; start..end, strand, type, name):
      1..105     -  promoter       AmpR promoter: bla
    148..182     +  promoter       J23119(SpeI) promoter: bacterial promoter (Registry of Standard Biological Parts BBa J23119) modified to end with an SpeI site
    203..267     +  misc_RNA       gRNA scaffold (fragment): guide RNA scaffold for the Streptococcus pyogenes CRISPR/Cas9 system
    266..284     +  misc_RNA       MS2 stem loop: stem loop that binds the bacteriophage MS2 coat protein
    352..369     +  CDS            capTEV™ (fragment): composite tag for in vivo biotinylation, TEV protease cleavage, and 6xHis tagging
    476..591     +  ncRNA          5S rRNA: Accession: RF00001 - 5S ribosomal RNA
    595..641     +  terminator     rrnB T1 terminator: transcription terminator T1 from the E. coli rrnB gene
    689..817     -  rep_origin     RSF ori (fragment): Plasmids containing the RSF 1030 origin of replication can be propagated in E. coli cells that contain additional plasmids with compatible origins.
   1212..1234    +  promoter       J23119(SpeI) promoter (fragment): bacterial promoter (Registry of Standard Biological Parts BBa J23119) modified to end with an SpeI site
   1274..1951    +  CDS            mRFP1: monomeric derivative of DsRed (Campbell et al., 2002)
   1984..2055    +  terminator     rrnB T1 terminator: transcription terminator T1 from the E. coli rrnB gene
   2071..2098    +  terminator     T7Te terminator: phage T7 early transcription terminator
   2629..3579    -  CDS            Rep101: RepA protein needed for replication with the pSC101 origin; rep101
   3627..3849    -  rep_origin     pSC101 ori: low-copy replication origin that requires the Rep101 protein
   4341..4435    -  terminator     lambda t0 terminator: transcription terminator from phage lambda
   4465..5325    -  CDS            AmpR: β-lactamase; bla; confers resistance to ampicillin, carbenicillin, and related antibiotics
