[The description below was written by a language model from this plasmid's Addgene catalogue record and pLannotate feature annotations shown in this document.]
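Description:
pCK161.06 is a low-copy bacterial plasmid for CRISPR activation (CRISPRa) experiments in E. coli, built on the pJF076 backbone. It combines a fluorescent reporter and the scaffold RNA that targets it on a single vector. Replication relies on the pSC101 origin together with its Rep101 (RepA) initiator protein, which accounts for the low copy number. Selection is by ampicillin through the β-lactamase gene, which is driven by its own promoter and followed by a lambda t0 terminator.

The plasmid carries two functional cassettes. In the first, the strong constitutive synthetic promoter BBa_J23119 drives a scaffold RNA (scRNA) designated J106. This consists of a targeting spacer, the Streptococcus pyogenes Cas9 guide scaffold and an MS2 stem loop, and it ends at an rrnB T1 terminator. The MS2 hairpin recruits a transcriptional activator fused to the MS2 coat protein. When paired with dCas9, the scRNA therefore brings the effector to the J106 site. Neither dCas9 nor the activator is annotated here, so they are presumably supplied from separate plasmids.

The second cassette is the J1-BBa_J23117-mRFP reporter, in which mRFP1 sits downstream of the weak BBa_J23117 minimal promoter. The annotation software labelled this promoter as a partial J23119 match, reflecting the similarity within this promoter family. The reporter is closed by rrnB T1 and T7Te terminators. Red fluorescence thus reports the degree of activation from the upstream target site.

The repository's sequencing found a 194 bp insertion upstream of the J23117 promoter, which is stated not to be expected to affect activation efficiency. The short capTEV, 5S rRNA and RSF ori fragment annotations are probably incidental matches rather than functional parts.
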