Addgene plasmid #242925: pCK161.06
Purpose: Reporter J1-BBa_J23117-mRFP with expression of MS2 scRNA J106
Depositing lab: Jesse Zalatan. Depositing organization: University of Washington. Publication: Systematic Mapping of Bacterial CRISPRa Systems for Synergistic Gene Activation Reveals Antagonistic Effects. Kiattisewee C, Karanjia AV, Cardiff RAL, Olander KE, Leejareon P, Alvi SS, Carothers JM, Zalatan JG. ACS Synth Biol. 2025 Jul 22. doi: 10.1021/acssynbio.5c00358. PubMed 40693287.
Backbone
  Vector backbone: pJF076
  Vector type: CRISPR, Synthetic Biology
Growth in bacteria
  Bacterial resistance: Ampicillin, 100 μg/mL
  Growth temperature: 37°C
  Growth strain: DH5alpha
  Copy number: Low Copy
Gene/Insert
  Gene/Insert name: scRNA MS2 J106
  Species: Synthetic
  Promoter: Bba_J23119
  Cloning method: Gibson Cloning
  Sequencing primers: 5′ TTAGAAAAATAAACAAATAGGGGTTCCGCGC; 3′ GTGGATACCGTAGGCGTTTTTACGGTTCCTGGC
Terms and licenses: Academic/Nonprofit Terms; Industry Terms: Not Available to Industry
Depositor comments: Please visit https://doi.org/10.1101/2025.05.14.654134 for bioRxiv preprint. Addgene observed a 194 base pair insertion upstream of BBa_J23117 promoter. This inserted sequence should not interfere with the CRISPR activation efficiency.
How to cite: pCK161.06 was a gift from Jesse Zalatan (Addgene plasmid # 242925 ; http://n2t.net/addgene:242925 ; RRID:Addgene_242925)
